>Addgene plasmid #213258 | GPR114-DuET | addgene full sequence | sequence record 430808 | Addgene NGS Result
AGCTCCTTCGGTCCTCCGATCGTTGTCAGAAGTAAGTTGGCCGCAGTGTTATCACTCATGGTTATGGCAG
CACTGCATAATTCTCTTACTGTCATGCCATCCGTAAGATGCTTTTCTGTGACTGGTGAGTACTCAACCAA
GTCATTCTGAGAATAGTGTATGCGGCGACCGAGTTGCTCTTGCCCGGCGTCAATACGGGATAATACCGCG
CCACATAGCAGAACTTTAAAAGTGCTCATCATTGGAAAACGTTCTTCGGGGCGAAAACTCTCAAGGATCT
TACCGCTGTTGAGATCCAGTTCGATGTAACCCACTCGTGCACCCAACTGATCTTCAGCATCTTTTACTTT
CACCAGCGTTTCTGGGTGAGCAAAAACAGGAAGGCAAAATGCCGCAAAAAAGGGAATAAGGGCGACACGG
AAATGTTGAATACTCATACTCTTCCTTTTTCAATATTATTGAAGCATTTATCAGGGTTATTGTCTCATGA
GCGGATACATATTTGAATGTATTTAGAAAAATAAACAAATAGGGGTTCCGCGCACATTTCCCCGAAAAGT
GCCACCTGACGTCGACGGATCGGGAGATCTCCCGATCCCCTATGGTGCACTCTCAGTACAATCTGCTCTG
ATGCCGCATAGTTAAGCCAGTATCTGCTCCCTGCTTGTGTGTTGGAGGTCGCTGAGTAGTGCGCGAGCAA
AATTTAAGCTACAACAAGGCAAGGCTTGACCGACATTTGCATGAAGAATCTGCTTAGGGTTAGGCGTTTT
GCGCTGCTTCGCGATGTACGGGCCAGATATACGCGTTGACATTGATTATTGACTAGTTATTAATAGTAAT
CAATTACGGGGTCATTAGTTCATAGCCCATATATGGAGTTCCGCGTTACATAACTTACGGTAAATGGCCC
GCCTGGCTGACCGCCCAACGACCCCCGCCCATTGACGTCAATAATGACGTATGTTCCCATAGTAACGCCA
ATAGGGACTTTCCATTGACGTCAATGGGTGGAGTATTTACGGTAAACTGCCCACTTGGCAGTACATCAAG
TGTATCATATGCCAAGTACGCCCCCTATTGACGTCAATGACGGTAAATGGCCCGCCTGGCATTATGCCCA
GTACATGACCTTATGGGACTTTCCTACTTGGCAGTACATCTACGTATTAGTCATCGCTATTACCATGGTG
ATGCGGTTTTGGCAGTACATCAATGGGCGTGGATAGCGGTTTGACTCACGGGGATTTCCAAGTCTCCACC
CCATTGACGTCAATGGGAGTTTGTTTTGGCACCAAAATCAACGGGACTTTCCAAAATGTCGTAACAACTC
CGCCCCATTGACGCAAATGGGCGGTAGGCGTGTACGGTGGGAGGTCTATATAAGCAGAGCTCTCTGGCTA
ACTAGAGAACCCACTGCTTACTGGCTTATCGAAATTAATACGACTCACTATAGGGAGACCCAAGCTGGCT
AGCGTTTAAACTTAAGCTTAGCGCCACCATGAAGACGATCATCGCCCTGAGCTACATCTTCTGCCTGGTA
TTCGCCGACTACAAGGACGATGATGACGCCAGCATCGATATGGATCATTGCGGAGCGCTGTTCTTGTGTC
TGTGTCTCCTCACTCTGCAGAATGCCACGACCGAGACCTGGGAGGAACTCCTCAGCTACATGGAGAATAT
GCAGGTTAGCAGAGGCAGGTCCTCTGTGTTCAGCTCTAGACAGCTGCACCAGCTTGAGCAGATGCTCCTT
AATACCAGCTTCCCTGGCTACAATCTCACCCTGCAGACTCCAACGATTCAGTCACTGGCATTTAAGCTGA
GCTGCGACTTTTCCGGCCTGAGCCTGACTTCCGCGACACTCAAACGAGTCCCGCAGGCTGGAGGCCAGCA
CGCACGCGGTCAGCATGCCATGCAGTTCCCCGCGGAACTTACTCGCGACGCGTGTAAGACACGACCCAGG
GAACTGAGGCTGATCTGCATTTATTTTTCCAATACACATTTTTTTAAAGACGAAAATAATTCTAGCTTGC
TGAACAATTACGTGCTGGGAGCCCAGCTCAGTCATGGCCACGTGAATAACCTTCGAGATCCCGTTAACAT
ATCCTTTTGGCATAACCAGAGTCTGGAAGGGTACACACTGACCTGCGTGTTCTGGAAGGAGGGGGCTAGG
AAACAACCATGGGGCGGATGGTCCCCTGAGGGTTGCCGCACAGAGCAGCCAAGTCACTCTCAGGTGCTGT
GCCGCTGCAACCATCTCACATACTTCGCCGTGCTCATGCAGCTTTCACCCGCTCTCGTCCCTGCCGAACT
TCTCGCCCCCCTGACGTATATTTCACTCGTGGGCTGTAGCATCAGCATAGTCGCCTCTCTGATCACCGTG
CTGCTGCACTTCCATTTTAGAAAGCAGAGCGACTCTCTGACCCGCATCCACATGAATCTCCACGCAAGCG
TCCTGCTGCTCAATATTGCTTTCTTGCTGTCACCCGCTTTCGCTATGTCCCCTGTGCCAGGGAGTGCTTG
CACTGCCCTCGCGGCAGCGCTCCACTATGCCCTCCTGTCTTGTCTGACTTGGATGGCAATCGAGGGATTT
AACCTCTACCTCCTGCTGGGGAGAGTATACAATATCTACATCCGGAGATACGTGTTCAAGCTGGGCGTTC
TTGGCTGGGGCGCCCCTGCGCTGCTCGTGCTGTTGTCACTGTCCGTGAAATCATCTGTATATGGCCCATG
TACTATTCCTGTTTTCGACAGCTGGGAGAACGGAACTGGGTTCCAGAATATGTCCATCTGCTGGGTTCGC
AGCCCAGTGGTTCACTCAGTGCTGGTTATGGGATACGGAGGACTGACCTCTCTCTTCAACTTGGTGGTGC
TGGCATGGGCCCTGTGGACCCTTCGGCGACTGCGGGAGAGAGCCGACGCCCCCAGCGTAAGAGCTTGCCA
CGACACCGTGACAGTCCTCGGACTGACGGTTCTGCTCGGTACAACGTGGGCACTCGCTTTTTTCAGCTTC
GGCGTGTTTCTGCTTCCACAGCTGTTTCTTTTCACTATCCTGAATTCTCTCTACGGCTTTTTCCTCTTTC
TGTGGTTTTGCTCTCAGCGCTGCCGCTCCGAGGCAGAGGCGAAGGCCCAAATCGAGGCTTTCTCCAGTAG
CCAGACTACTCAAATCGATACCGGTGGACGCACCGGTGAATTCGATGAGGCCAGCACCACCGTGTCTAAG
ACCGAGACTTCTCAGGTGGCCCCTGCCTAACTCGAGTCTAGAGGGCCCGTTTAAACCCGCTGATCAGCCT
CGACTGTGCCTTCTAGTTGCCAGCCATCTGTTGTTTGCCCCTCCCCCGTGCCTTCCTTGACCCTGGAAGG
TGCCACTCCCACTGTCCTTTCCTAATAAAATGAGGAAATTGCATCGCATTGTCTGAGTAGGTGTCATTCT
ATTCTGGGGGGTGGGGTGGGGCAGGACAGCAAGGGGGAGGATTGGGAAGACAATAGCAGGCATGCTGGGG
ATGCGGTGGGCTCTATGGCTTCTGAGGCGGAAAGAACCAGCTGGGGCTCTAGGGGGTATCCCC
[124 nt withheld, positions 3564-3687]
C
[91 nt withheld, positions 3689-3779]
A
[49 nt withheld, positions 3781-3829]
CCTTTGACGTTGGAGTCCACGTTCTTT
[37 nt withheld, positions 3857-3893]
ACCCTATCTCGGTCTATTCTTTTGATTTATAAGGGATTTTGCCGATTTCGGCCTATTGGTTAAAAAATGA
GCTGATTTAACAAAAATTTAACGCGAATTAATTCTGTGGAATGTGTGTCAGTTAGGGTGTGGAAAGTCCC
CAGGCTCCCCAGCAGGCAGAAGTATGCAAAGCATGCATCTCAATTAGTCAGCAACCAGGTGTGGAAAGTC
CCCAGGCTCCCCAGCAGGCAGAAGTATGCAAAGCATGCATCTCAATTAGTCAGCAACCATAGTCCCGCCC
CTAACTCCGCCCATCCCGCCCCTAACTCCGCCCAGTTCCGCCCATTCTCCGCCCCATGGCTGACTAATTT
TTTTTATTTATGCAGAGGCCGAGGCCGCCTCTGCCTCTGAGCTATTCCAGAAGTAGTGAGGAGGCTTTTT
TGGAGGCCTAGGCTTTTGCAAAAAGCTCCCGGGAGCTTGTATATCCATTTTCGGATCTGATCAAGAGACA
GGATGAGGATCGTTTCGCATGATTGAACAAGATGGATTGCACGCAGGTTCTCCGGCCGCTTGGGTGGAGA
GGCTATTCGGCTATGACTGGGCACAACAGACAATCGGCTGCTCTGATGCCGCCGTGTTCCGGCTGTCAGC
GCAGGGGCGCCCGGTTCTTTTTGTCAAGACCGACCTGTCCGGTGCCCTGAATGAACTGCAGGACGAGGCA
GCGCGGCTATCGTGGCTGGCCACGACGGGCGTTCCTTGCGCAGCTGTGCTCGACGTTGTCACTGAAGCGG
GAAGGGACTGGCTGCTATTGGGCGAAGTGCCGGGGCAGGATCTCCTGTCATCTCACCTTGCTCCTGCCGA
GAAAGTATCCATCATGGCTGATGCAATGCGGCGGCTGCATACGCTTGATCCGGCTACCTGCCCATTCGAC
CACCAAGCGAAACATCGCATCGAGCGAGCACGTACTCGGATGGAAGCCGGTCTTGTCGATCAGGATGATC
TGGACGAAGAGCATCAGGGGCTCGCGCCAGCCGAACTGTTCGCCAGGCTCAAGGCGCGCATGCCCGACGG
CGAGGATCTCGTCGTGACCCATGGCGATGCCTGCTTGCCGAATATCATGGTGGAAAATGGCCGCTTTTCT
GGATTCATCGACTGTGGCCGGCTGGGTGTGGCGGACCGCTATCAGGACATAGCGTTGGCTACCCGTGATA
TTGCTGAAGAGCTTGGCGGCGAATGGGCTGACCGCTTCCTCGTGCTTTACGGTATCGCCGCTCCCGATTC
GCAGCGCATCGCCTTCTATCGCCTTCTTGACGAGTTCTTCTGAGCGGGACTCTGGGGTTCGAAATGACCG
ACCAAGCGACGCCCAACCTGCCATCACGAGATTTCGATTCCACCGCCGCCTTCTATGAAAGGTTGGGCTT
CGGAATCGTTTTCCGGGACGCCGGCTGGATGATCCTCCAGCGCGGGGATCTCATGCTGGAGTTCTTCGCC
CACCCCAACTTGTTTATTGCAGCTTATAATGGTTACAAATAAAGCAATAGCATCACAAATTTCACAAATA
AAGCATTTTTTTCACTGCATTCTAGTTGTGGTTTGTCCAAACTCATCAATGTATCTTATCATGTCTGTAT
ACCGTCGACCTCTAGCTAGAGCTTGGCGTAATCATGGTCATAGCTGTTTCCTGTGTGAAATTGTTATCCG
CTCACAATTCCACACAACATACGAGCCGGAAGCATAAAGTGTAAAGCCTGGGGTGCCTAATGAGTGAGCT
AACTCACATTAATTGCGTTGCGCTCACTGCCCGCTTTCCAGTCGGGAAACCTGTCGTGCCAGCTGCATTA
ATGAATCGGCCAACGCGCGGGGAGAGGCGGTTTGCGTATTGGGCGCTCTTCCGCTTCCTCGCTCACTGAC
TCGCTGCGCTCGGTCGTTCGGCTGCGGCGAGCGGTATCAGCTCACTCAAAGGCGGTAATACGGTTATCCA
CAGAATCAGGGGATAACGCAGGAAAGAACATGTGAGCAAAAGGCCAGCAAAAGGCCAGGAACCGTAAAAA
GGCCGCGTTGCTGGCGTTTTTCCATAGGCTCCGCCCCCCTGACGAGCATCACAAAAATCGACGCTCAAGT
CAGAGGTGGCGAAACCCGACAGGACTATAAAGATACCAGGCGTTTCCCCCTGGAAGCTCCCTCGTGCGCT
CTCCTGTTCCGACCCTGCCGCTTACCGGATACCTGTCCGCCTTTCTCCCTTCGGGAAGCGTGGCGCTTTC
TCATAGCTCACGCTGTAGGTATCTCAGTTCGGTGTAGGTCGTTCGCTCCAAGCTGGGCTGTGTGCACGAA
CCCCCCGTTCAGCCCGACCGCTGCGCCTTATCCGGTAACTATCGTCTTGAGTCCAACCCGGTAAGACACG
ACTTATCGCCACTGGCAGCAGCCACTGGTAACAGGATTAGCAGAGCGAGGTATGTAGGCGGTGCTACAGA
GTTCTTGAAGTGGTGGCCTAACTACGGCTACACTAGAAGAACGGTATTTGGTATCTGCGCTCTGCTGAAG
CCAGTTACCTTCGGAAAAAGAGTTGGTAGCTCTTGATCCGGCAAACAAACCACCGCTGGTAGCGGTGGTT
TTTTTGTTTGCAAGCAGCAGATTACGCGCAGAAAAAAAGGATCTCAAGAAGATCCTTTGATCTTTTCTAC
GGGGTCTGACGCTCAGTGGAACGAAAACTCACGTTAAGGGATTTTGGTCATGAGATTATCAAAAAGGATC
TTCACCTAGATCCTTTTAAATTAAAAATGAAGTTTTAAATCAATCTAAAGTATATATGAGTAAACTTGGT
CTGACAGTTACCAATGCTTAATCAGTGAGGCACCTATCTCAGCGATCTGTCTATTTCGTTCATCCATAGT
TGCCTGACTCCCCGTCGTGTAGATAACTACGATACGGGAGGGCTTACCATCTGGCCCCAGTGCTGCAATG
ATACCGCGAGACCCACGCTCACCGGCTCCAGATTTATCAGCAATAAACCAGCCAGCCGGAAGGGCCGAGC
GCAGAAGTGGTCCTGCAACTTTATCCGCCTCCATCCAGTCTATTAATTGTTGCCGGGAAGCTAGAGTAAG
TAGTTCGCCAGTTAATAGTTTGCGCAACGTTGTTGCCATTGCTACAGGCATCGTGGTGTCACGCTCGTCG
TTTGGTATGGCTTCATTCAGCTCCGGTTCCCAACGATCAAGGCGAGTTACATGATCCCCCATGTTGTGCA
AAAAAGCGGTT
Features (pLannotate 1.2.2; 21 found; start..end, strand, type, name):
    438..542     -  promoter       AmpR promoter: bla
    601..653     -  misc_feature   bom (fragment): basis of mobility region from pBR322
    808..1187    +  enhancer       CMV enhancer: human cytomegalovirus immediate early enhancer
   1188..1391    +  promoter       CMV promoter: human cytomegalovirus (CMV) immediate early promoter
   1387..1420    +  LTR            5' LTR (truncated) (fragment): truncated 5' long terminal repeat (LTR) from HIV-1
   1436..1454    +  promoter       T7 promoter: promoter for bacteriophage T7 RNA polymerase
   1547..1567    +  CDS            3xFLAG (fragment): three tandem FLAG® epitope tags
   1580..3163    +  CDS            ADGRG5: AGRG5_HUMAN - Also known as GPR114, PGR27. Experimental evidence at transcript level: Swiss-Prot protein existence level 2. Adhesion G protein-coupled receptor (GPCR). Transduces intracellular signals through coupling to guanine nucleotide-binding protein G(s) subunit alpha and activation of adenylate cyclase pathway. Isoform 1, but not isoform 2, is constitutively active, as evidenced by elevated basal cAMP levels, and responds to mechanical activation (shaking). From Homo sapiens (Human).
   3294..3518    +  polyA_signal   bGH poly(A) signal: bovine growth hormone polyadenylation signal
   3522..3543    +  promoter       SV40 promoter (fragment): SV40 enhancer and early promoter
   3564..3992    +  rep_origin     f1 ori (sequence partly withheld): f1 bacteriophage origin of replication; arrow indicates direction of (+) strand synthesis
   4006..4335    +  promoter       SV40 promoter: SV40 enhancer and early promoter
   4402..5193    +  CDS            neo: KKA2_KLEPN - Also known as kan, nptII. Experimental evidence at protein level: Swiss-Prot protein existence level 1. Resistance to kanamycin, neomycin, paromomycin, ribostamycin, butirosin and gentamicin B. From Klebsiella pneumoniae.
   5217..5375    +  CDS            ble (fragment): BLE_KLEPN - Experimental evidence at protein level: Swiss-Prot protein existence level 1. Binding protein with a strong affinity to the bleomycin family of antibiotics. Binds to CL990; an antimitotic-antibiotic compound. From Klebsiella pneumoniae.
   5370..5491    +  polyA_signal   SV40 poly(A) signal: SV40 polyadenylation signal
   5564..5580    -  protein_bind   lac operator: The lac repressor binds to the lac operator to inhibit transcription in E. coli. This inhibition can be relieved by adding lactose or isopropyl-β-D-thiogalactopyranoside (IPTG). lac repressor encoded by lacI
   5588..5618    -  promoter       lac promoter: promoter for the E. coli lac operon
   5633..5654    -  protein_bind   CAP binding site: CAP binding activates transcription in the presence of cAMP. E. coli catabolite activator protein
   5667..5759    -  CDS            lacI (fragment): lac repressor; lacI; The lac repressor binds to the lac operator to inhibit transcription in E. coli. This inhibition can be relieved by adding lactose or isopropyl-β-D-thiogalactopyranoside (IPTG).
   5942..6530    -  rep_origin     ori: high-copy-number ColE1/pMB1/pBR322/pUC origin of replication
   6701..437     -  CDS            AmpR (across the origin): β-lactamase; bla; confers resistance to ampicillin, carbenicillin, and related antibiotics
