[The description below was written by a language model from this plasmid's Addgene catalogue record and pLannotate feature annotations shown in this document.]
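Description:
GPR114-DuET is a mammalian expression plasmid built on the pcDNA 3.1 (+) backbone that carries the human adhesion-class GPCR GPR114 (ADGRG5, also called PGR27). It is about 7.1 kb and is maintained in E. coli at high copy through a ColE1/pUC-type origin, with ampicillin selection provided by the β-lactamase gene and its own promoter. The backbone also contains an f1 phage origin and a neomycin/kanamycin phosphotransferase cassette driven by the SV40 early promoter and closed by the SV40 polyadenylation signal, which would allow G418 selection of stably transfected mammalian cells. Several short annotated fragments (lac promoter/operator, lacI, bom, ble, a truncated HIV-1 LTR match) appear to be residual backbone sequence or software matches rather than functional parts of the design.

The receptor open reading frame sits downstream of the CMV immediate early enhancer and promoter and is terminated by the bovine growth hormone polyadenylation signal. A T7 promoter lies between the CMV promoter and the insert, permitting in vitro transcription. According to the catalogue entry, the DuET design places a cleavable hemagglutinin signal peptide and a FLAG epitope at the N terminus and a 1D4 epitope at the C terminus. The feature table detects the FLAG sequence just upstream of the ADGRG5 coding region but does not separately annotate the signal peptide or the 1D4 tag. The signal peptide is intended to promote entry into the secretory pathway and is removed, leaving FLAG exposed at the N terminus, so the two tags offer independent handles for capture and detection. The construct is intended for expression in mammalian cells and proteomics studies, and it comes from work on multiplexed selectivity screening of anti-GPCR antibodies.
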