Addgene plasmid #213258: GPR114-DuET
Purpose: The DuET construct encodes the named human GPCR engineered with a cleaved hemagglutinin signal peptide, a 5' FLAG and a 3' 1D4 epitope tag optimized for expression in mammalian cells and proteomics studies.
Depositing lab: Thomas Sakmar. Depositing organization: Rockefeller University. Publication: Multiplexed selectivity screening of anti-GPCR antibodies. Dahl L, Kotliar IB, Bendes A, Dodig-Crnkovic T, Fromm S, Elofsson A, Uhlen M, Sakmar TP, Schwenk JM. Sci Adv. 2023 May 3;9(18):eadf9297. doi: 10.1126/sciadv.adf9297. Epub 2023 May 3. PubMed 37134173.
Backbone
  Vector backbone: pcDNA 3.1 (+)
  Vector type: Mammalian Expression
Growth in bacteria
  Bacterial resistance: Ampicillin, 100 μg/mL
  Growth temperature: 37°C
  Growth strain: DH5alpha
  Copy number: High Copy
Gene/Insert
  Gene/Insert name: GPR114 (alt names: Adhesion G protein-coupled receptor G5; ADGRG5, PGR27)
  Species: H. sapiens (human)
  Entrez Gene: ADGRG5 (a.k.a. GPR114, PGR27)
  Promoter: CMV, T7
  Tag / fusion protein: FLAG (N terminal on insert); 1D4 (C terminal on insert)
  Cloning method: Gibson Cloning
Terms and licenses: Academic/Nonprofit Terms; Industry Terms: Not Available to Industry
Depositor comments: Class: Adhesion, Family: Adhesion. Ensembl ID: ENSG00000159618, Uniprot ID: Q8IZF4
How to cite: GPR114-DuET was a gift from Thomas Sakmar (Addgene plasmid # 213258 ; http://n2t.net/addgene:213258 ; RRID:Addgene_213258)
